>Addgene plasmid #230540 | AiP1609 - pAAV-AiE2276m-minBG-SYFP2-WPRE3-BGHpA | addgene full sequence | sequence record 461977 | Addgene NGS Result
CCTGCAGGCAGCTGCGCGCTCGCTCGCTCACTGAGGCCGCCCGGGCGTCGGGCGACCTTTGGTCGCCCGG
CCTCAGTGAGCGAGCGAGCGCGCAGAGAGGGAGTGGCCAACTCCATCACTAGGGGTTCCTGCGGCCGCAC
GCGTTGTAAGAGTAATAATCGCCGGCGTCTTCTCAGACTCCCCACTTTGAGCTCAGATCAGGAAGCCATT
CTCTAGGAACCTGGGTTTACTTCAGCTGAGCTTGGGTCAGGTCCCTGTTAAGGCCTGAGATGCCCTGCCT
GCACATAAAGACATCTCACCATCTCACAGTGGTCACAACCCAGGCTCCTGCCAAGCAGATTTTCAAGTCT
CCAATGCAGTCCCTAGTCCTTCTATCCACTCATGCTTGAAGGTTCCTGAAGGACCATAGTAGGGCATGGG
AAAGCAGACTCCACAGTTAGCACCTCCCTAACTTATTGTCCCCAACTCATCAAAGCTGGAAGGCTATGAA
AGAGGGTAGGAGTTGCCCTGGAGGGCTGCCTGGAGGAGTGGGGGATCAGCCTGCAGAAGTGACTGGCTGG
GTTTGGTTGGAGCTGGCTGGCTGGCTGTGGGGCTGGCTAGCCCCTCTAGTCCAGGCCTGGCCAAGCCCCT
AGGGCAGAGCTGACTCCTGGCCATTCCCGGGACAACAATGGCCAGCATTTAAATTCCAATTGAGTCGGCC
AGAGTGGCCCCGGGCGTGAGAACAGGAGCCCCCACCCCCAGCTCCAGCCCCGCCTGCCGCATTCCTGCCT
CCCCGGAGATGGCCGTGGCCAGGCCGTCTCCAGGGGGCCCGGAATGCAGCACTCAATGGAAGGGGGACAA
GGGCCCATTGAGCAGTGACGGGCAGGATTGAGCTGTCAGCCCCCCAACTCAGGACCCCTCCTCTGTCCCC
ACCCTCTCTCCCTGGTGTTACTGATGACGGCTGCTCTTGGGGACCCCACTCATACCTCCTGTGGCTGTCC
CCGAGCGAGCATGGGCCTCGTCCATCTGGCTGACTGCAGGTTCTGCCCTCTTGGCCCCTTTCCACCCAGC
AGCTAGGGAGCTCTCGAAACCTCAATCATATCATGTCATGCCCCTGTGTAAAGCCTGTTATTGAAGGCAG
GCTAGCTGACCCTGCTTTCCTTTGCTCTGCGTGTTCTCCCCCCTCAGCCGCCGGCGGAGCTCGGGCTGGG
CATAAAAGTCAGGGCAGAGCCATCTATTGCTTACATTTGCTTCTGGGATCCAGATCTTTCGAAGCTAGCG
CTACCGGTCGCCACCATGGTGAGCAAGGGCGAGGAGCTGTTCACCGGGGTGGTGCCCATCCTGGTCGAGC
TGGACGGCGACGTAAACGGCCACAAGTTCAGCGTGTCCGGCGAGGGCGAGGGCGATGCCACCTACGGCAA
GCTGACCCTGAAGCTGATCTGCACCACCGGCAAGCTGCCCGTGCCCTGGCCCACCCTCGTGACCACCCTG
GGCTACGGCGTGCAGTGCTTCGCCCGCTACCCCGACCACATGAAGCAGCACGACTTCTTCAAGTCCGCCA
TGCCCGAAGGCTACGTCCAGGAGCGCACCATCTTCTTCAAGGACGACGGCAACTACAAGACCCGCGCCGA
GGTGAAGTTCGAGGGCGACACCCTGGTGAACCGCATCGAGCTGAAGGGCATCGACTTCAAGGAGGACGGC
AACATCCTGGGGCACAAGCTGGAGTACAACTACAACAGCCACAACGTCTATATCACCGCCGACAAGCAGA
AGAACGGCATCAAGGCCAACTTCAAGATCCGCCACAACATCGAGGACGGCGGCGTGCAGCTCGCCGACCA
CTACCAGCAGAACACCCCCATCGGCGACGGCCCCGTGCTGCTGCCCGACAACCACTACCTGAGCTACCAG
TCCAAGCTGAGCAAAGACCCCAACGAGAAGCGCGATCACATGGTCCTGCTGGAGTTCGTGACCGCCGCCG
GGATCACTCTCGGCATGGACGAGCTGTACAAGTAAGTCGACGGCGCGCCGCGGCCGCGAATTCGATATCA
TAATCAACCTCTGGATTACAAAATTTGTGAAAGATTGACTGGTATTCTTAACTATGTTGCTCCTTTTACG
CTATGTGGATACGCTGCTTTAATGCCTTTGTATCATGCTATTGCTTCCCGTATGGCTTTCATTTTCTCCT
CCTTGTATAAATCCTGGTTAGTTCTTGCCACGGCGGAACTCATCGCCGCCTGCCTTGCCCGCTGCTGGAC
AGGGGCTCGGCTGTTGGGCACTGACAATTCCGTGGCTCGAGAGATCTTCGACTGTGCCTTCTAGTTGCCA
GCCATCTGTTGTTTGCCCCTCCCCCGTGCCTTCCTTGACCCTGGAAGGTGCCACTCCCACTGTCCTTTCC
TAATAAAATGAGGAAATTGCATCGCATTGTCTGAGTAGGTGTCATTCTATTCTGGGGGGTGGGGTGGGGC
AGGACAGCAAGGGGGAGGATTGGGAAGACAATAGCAGGCATGAGATCTCACGTGCGGACCGAGCGGCCGC
AGGAACCCCTAGTGATGGAGTTGGCCACTCCCTCTCTGCGCGCTCGCTCGCTCACTGAGGCCGGGCGACC
AAAGGTCGCCCGACGCCCGGGCTTTGCCCGGGCGGCCTCAGTGAGCGAGCGAGCGCGCAGCTGCCTGCAG
GGGCGCCTGATGCGGTATTTTCTCCTTACGCATCTGTGCGGTATTTCACACCGCATA
[95 nt withheld, positions 2718-2812]
T
[46 nt withheld, positions 2814-2859]
C
[141 nt withheld, positions 2861-3001]
CCTTTGACGTTGGAGTCCACGTTCTTT
[37 nt withheld, positions 3029-3065]
ACTCTATCTCGGGCTATTCTTTTGATTTATAAGGGATTTTGCCGATTTCGGTCTATTGGTTAAAAAATGA
GCTGATTTAACAAAAATTTAACGCGAATTTTAACAAAATATTAACGTTTACAATTTTATGGTGCACTCTC
AGTACAATCTGCTCTGATGCCGCATAGTTAAGCCAGCCCCGACACCCGCCAACACCCGCTGACGCGCCCT
GACGGGCTTGTCTGCTCCCGGCATCCGCTTACAGACAAGCTGTGACCGTCTCCGGGAGCTGCATGTGTCA
GAGGTTTTCACCGTCATCACCGAAACGCGCGAGACGAAAGGGCCTCGTGATACGCCTATTTTTATAGGTT
AATGTCATGATAATAATGGTTTCTTAGACGTCAGGTGGCACTTTTCGGGGAAATGTGCGCGGAACCCCTA
TTTGTTTATTTTTCTAAATACATTCAAATATGTATCCGCTCATGAGACAATAACCCTGATAAATGCTTCA
ATAATATTGAAAAAGGAAGAGTATGAGTATTCAACATTTCCGTGTCGCCCTTATTCCCTTTTTTGCGGCA
TTTTGCCTTCCTGTTTTTGCTCACCCAGAAACGCTGGTGAAAGTAAAAGATGCTGAAGATCAGTTGGGTG
CACGAGTGGGTTACATCGAACTGGATCTCAACAGCGGTAAGATCCTTGAGAGTTTTCGCCCCGAAGAACG
TTTTCCAATGATGAGCACTTTTAAAGTTCTGCTATGTGGCGCGGTATTATCCCGTATTGACGCCGGGCAA
GAGCAACTCGGTCGCCGCATACACTATTCTCAGAATGACTTGGTTGAGTACTCACCAGTCACAGAAAAGC
ATCTTACGGATGGCATGACAGTAAGAGAATTATGCAGTGCTGCCATAACCATGAGTGATAACACTGCGGC
CAACTTACTTCTGACAACGATCGGAGGACCGAAGGAGCTAACCGCTTTTTTGCACAACATGGGGGATCAT
GTAACTCGCCTTGATCGTTGGGAACCGGAGCTGAATGAAGCCATACCAAACGACGAGCGTGACACCACGA
TGCCTGTAGCAATGGCAACAACGTTGCGCAAACTATTAACTGGCGAACTACTTACTCTAGCTTCCCGGCA
ACAATTAATAGACTGGATGGAGGCGGATAAAGTTGCAGGACCACTTCTGCGCTCGGCCCTTCCGGCTGGC
TGGTTTATTGCTGATAAATCTGGAGCCGGTGAGCGTGGGTCTCGCGGTATCATTGCAGCACTGGGGCCAG
ATGGTAAGCCCTCCCGTATCGTAGTTATCTACACGACGGGGAGTCAGGCAACTATGGATGAACGAAATAG
ACAGATCGCTGAGATAGGTGCCTCACTGATTAAGCATTGGTAACTGTCAGACCAAGTTTACTCATATATA
CTTTAGATTGATTTAAAACTTCATTTTTAATTTAAAAGGATCTAGGTGAAGATCCTTTTTGATAATCTCA
TGACCAAAATCCCTTAACGTGAGTTTTCGTTCCACTGAGCGTCAGACCCCGTAGAAAAGATCAAAGGATC
TTCTTGAGATCCTTTTTTTCTGCGCGTAATCTGCTGCTTGCAAACAAAAAAACCACCGCTACCAGCGGTG
GTTTGTTTGCCGGATCAAGAGCTACCAACTCTTTTTCCGAAGGTAACTGGCTTCAGCAGAGCGCAGATAC
CAAATACTGTTCTTCTAGTGTAGCCGTAGTTAGGCCACCACTTCAAGAACTCTGTAGCACCGCCTACATA
CCTCGCTCTGCTAATCCTGTTACCAGTGGCTGCTGCCAGTGGCGATAAGTCGTGTCTTACCGGGTTGGAC
TCAAGACGATAGTTACCGGATAAGGCGCAGCGGTCGGGCTGAACGGGGGGTTCGTGCACACAGCCCAGCT
TGGAGCGAACGACCTACACCGAACTGAGATACCTACAGCGTGAGCTATGAGAAAGCGCCACGCTTCCCGA
AGGGAGAAAGGCGGACAGGTATCCGGTAAGCGGCAGGGTCGGAACAGGAGAGCGCACGAGGGAGCTTCCA
GGGGGAAACGCCTGGTATCTTTATAGTCCTGTCGGGTTTCGCCACCTCTGACTTGAGCGTCGATTTTTGT
GATGCTCGTCAGGGGGGCGGAGCCTATGGAAAAACGCCAGCAACGCGGCCTTTTTACGGTTCCTGGCCTT
TTGCTGGCCTTTTGCTCACATGT
Features (pLannotate 1.2.2; 14 found; start..end, strand, type, name):
     12..39      +  repeat_region  AAV2 ITR (fragment): inverted terminal repeat of adeno-associated virus serotype 2 inverted
     68..95      +  repeat_region  AAV2 ITR (fragment): inverted terminal repeat of adeno-associated virus serotype 2 inverted
   1276..1992    +  CDS            SYFP2: SYFP2 is a basic (constitutively fluorescent) yellow fluorescent protein published in 2006, derived from Aequorea victoria. It is reported to be a very rapidly-maturing monomer with moderate acid sensitivity.
   2032..2189    +  misc_feature   WPRE (fragment): woodchuck hepatitis virus posttranscriptional regulatory element
   2195..2275    +  misc_feature   WPRE (fragment): woodchuck hepatitis virus posttranscriptional regulatory element
   2292..2403    +  polyA_signal   bGH poly(A) signal: bovine growth hormone polyadenylation signal
   2521..2661    +  repeat_region  AAV2 ITR: inverted terminal repeat of adeno-associated virus serotype 2 inverted
   2666..2717    -  misc_feature   bom (fragment): basis of mobility region from pBR322
   2736..3191    +  rep_origin     f1 ori (sequence partly withheld): f1 bacteriophage origin of replication; arrow indicates direction of (+) strand synthesis
   3192..3241    -  misc_feature   bom (fragment): basis of mobility region from pBR322
   3343..3378    -  CDS            rop (fragment): Rop protein, which maintains plasmids at low copy number; rop
   3473..3577    +  promoter       AmpR promoter: bla
   3578..4438    +  CDS            AmpR: β-lactamase; bla; confers resistance to ampicillin, carbenicillin, and related antibiotics
   4609..5197    +  rep_origin     ori: high-copy-number ColE1/pMB1/pBR322/pUC origin of replication
