[The description below was written by a language model from this plasmid's Addgene catalogue record and pLannotate feature annotations shown in this document.]
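Description:
AiP1609 - pAAV-AiE2276m-minBG-SYFP2-WPRE3-BGHpA is an AAV transfer plasmid built on a pAAV2 backbone and designed to produce recombinant adeno-associated virus that reports the activity of a candidate brain enhancer. It is maintained in bacteria as a high-copy plasmid through a ColE1/pUC-type origin and selected with ampicillin via the β-lactamase gene and its native promoter. An f1 phage origin is also present, along with small remnants of pBR322 bom and rop sequences. The recorded host is a recombination-deficient strain of the kind commonly chosen to keep the repeat-rich ITRs intact.

The payload lies between AAV2 inverted terminal repeats, which provide the signals for genome replication and packaging into capsids. The downstream ITR is annotated in full, while the upstream one is detected only as short fragments in the sequencing result. Within this cassette, the AiE2276m enhancer sits upstream of the minBG minimal promoter, which on its own gives little transcription, so expression depends on the enhancer's cell-type-restricted activity. Neither the enhancer nor the minimal promoter is annotated in the feature table, but the unannotated stretch preceding the reporter is where the construct name places them. The reporter is SYFP2, a fast-maturing monomeric yellow fluorescent protein derived from Aequorea victoria. It is followed by WPRE3, a shortened woodchuck hepatitis virus posttranscriptional element (annotated as two WPRE fragments) that boosts transcript stability and expression, and by the bovine growth hormone polyadenylation signal.

The construct is intended to drive AAV-mediated transgene expression in specific populations of brain cells, with fluorescence labelling the cells in which the enhancer is active. The record does not state which cell population AiE2276m targets.
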