Addgene plasmid #230540: AiP1609 - pAAV-AiE2276m-minBG-SYFP2-WPRE3-BGHpA
Purpose: AiE2276m is an enhancer sequence, designed to drive AAV-mediated transgene expression in specific populations of brain cells
Depositing lab: Allen Institute for Brain Science & Bosiljka Tasic. Depositing organization: Allen Institute. Publication: A suite of enhancer AAVs and transgenic mouse lines for genetic access to cortical cell types. Ben-Simon Y, Hooper M, Narayan S, Daigle TL, Dwivedi D, Way SW, Oster A, Stafford DA, Mich JK, Taormina MJ, Martinez RA, Opitz-Araya X, Roth JR, Alexander JR, Allen S, Amster A, Arbuckle J, Ayala A, Baker PM, Bakken TE, Barcelli T, Barta S, Bendrick J, Bertagnolli D, Bielstein C, Bishwakarma P, Bowlus J, Boyer G, Brouner K, Casian B, Casper T, Chakka AB, Chakrabarty R, Chance RK, Chavan S, Clark M, Colbert K, Collman F, Daniel S, Departee M, DiValentin P, Donadio N, Dotson N, Egdorf T, Fliss T, Gabitto M, Garcia J, Gary A, Gasperini M, Gloe J, Goldy J, Gore BB, Graybuck L, Greisman N, Haeseleer F, Halterman C, Haradon Z, Hastings SD, Helback O, Ho W, Hockemeyer D, Huang C, Huff S, Hunker A, Johansen N, Jones D, Juneau Z, Kalmbach B, Kannan M, Khem S, Kussick E, Kutsal R, Larsen R, Lee C, Lee AY, Leibly M, Lenz GH, Li S, Liang E, Lusk N, Madigan Z, Malloy J, Malone J, McCue R, Melchor J, Mollenkopf T, Moosman S, Morin E, Newman D, Ng L, Ngo K, Omstead V, Otto S, Oyama A, Pena N, Pham T, Phillips E, Pom CA, Potekhina L, Ransford S, Ray PL, Rette D, Reynoldson C, Rimorin C, Rocha D, Ruiz A, Sanchez REA, Sawyer L, Sedeno-Cortes A, Sevigny JP, Shapovalova N, Shepard N, Shulga L, Sigler AR, Siverts L, Soliman S, Somasundaram S, Staats B, Stewart K, Szelenyi E, Tieu M, Trader C, Tran A, van Velthoven CTJ, Walker M, Wang Y, Weed N, Wirthlin M, Wood T, Wynalda B, Yao Z, Zhou T, Ariza J, Dee N, Reding M, Ronellenfitch K, Mufti S, Sunkin SM, Smith KA, Esposito L, Waters J, Thyagarajan B, Yao S, Lein ES, Zeng H, Levi BP, Ngai J, Ting JT, Tasic B. Cell. 2025 May 16:S0092-8674(25)00513-6. doi: 10.1016/j.cell.2025.05.002. PubMed 40403729.
Backbone
  Vector backbone: pAAV2
  Vector type: AAV
Growth in bacteria
  Bacterial resistance: Ampicillin, 100 μg/mL
  Growth temperature: 37°C
  Growth strain: NEB Stable
  Copy number: High Copy
Gene/Insert
  Gene/Insert name: SYFP2
  Species: Synthetic
  Promoter: minBG
  Cloning method: Gibson Cloning
Terms and licenses: Academic/Nonprofit Terms; Industry Terms: Not Available to Industry
How to cite: AiP1609 - pAAV-AiE2276m-minBG-SYFP2-WPRE3-BGHpA was a gift from Allen Institute for Brain Science & Bosiljka Tasic (Addgene plasmid # 230540 ; http://n2t.net/addgene:230540 ; RRID:Addgene_230540)
